>Addgene plasmid #126223 | pGWB14-LYX005 | addgene full sequence | sequence record 246199 | Addgene NGS Result
TCGGTCTTGCCTTGCTCGTCGGTGATGTACTTCACCAGCTCCGCGAAGTCGCTCTTCTTGATGGAGCGCA
TGGGGACGTGCTTGGCAATCACGCGCACCCCCCGGCCGTTTTAGCGGCTAAAAAAGTCATGGCTCTGCCC
TCGGGCGGACCACGCCCATCATGACCTTGCCAAGCTCGTCCTGCTTCTCTTCGATCTTCGCCAGCAGGGC
GAGGATCGTGGCATCACCGAACCGCGCCGTGCGCGGGTCGTCGGTGAGCCAGAGTTTCAGCAGGCCGCCC
AGGCGGCCCAGGTCGCCATTGATGCGGGCCAGCTCGCGGACGTGCTCATAGTCCACGACGCCCGTGATTT
TGTAGCCCTGGCCGACGGCCAGCAGGTAGGCCGACAGGCTCATGCCGGCCGCCGCCGCCTTTTCCTCAAT
CGCTCTTCGTTCGTCTGGAAGGCAGTACACCTTGATAGGTGGGCTGCCCTTCCTGGTTGGCTTGGTTTCA
TCAGCCATCCGCTTGCCCTCATCTGTTACGCCGGCGGTAGCCGGCCAGCCTCGCAGAGCAGGATTCCCGT
TGAGCACCGCCAGGTGCGAATAAGGGACAGTGAAGAAGGAACACCCGCTCGCGGGTGGGCCTACTTCACC
TATCCTGCCCGGCTGACGCCGTTGGATACACCAAGGAAAGTCTACACGAACCCTTTGGCAAAATCCTGTA
TATCGTGCGAAAAAGGATGGATATACCGAAAAAATCGCTATAATGACCCCGAAGCAGGGTTATGCAGCGG
AAAAGCGCCACGCTTCCCGAAGGGAGAAAGGCGGACAGGTATCCGGTAAGCGGCAGGGTCGGAACAGGAG
AGCGCACGAGGGAGCTTCCAGGGGGAAACGCCTGGTATCTTTATAGTCCTGTCGGGTTTCGCCACCTCTG
ACTTGAGCGTCGATTTTTGTGATGCTCGTCAGGGGGGCGGAGCCTATGGAAAAACGCCAGCAACGCGGCC
TTTTTACGGTTCCTGGCCTTTTGCTGGCCTTTTGCTCACATGTTCTTTCCTGCGTTATCCCCTGATTCTG
TGGATAACCGTATTACCGCCTTTGAGTGAGCTGATACCGCTCGCCGCAGCCGAACGACCGAGCGCAGCGA
GTCAGTGAGCGAGGAAGCGGAAGAGCGCCAGAAGGCCGCCAGAGAGGCCGAGCGCGGCCGTGAGGCTTGG
ACGCTAGGGCAGGGCATGAAAAAGCCCGTAGCGGGCTGCTACGGGCGTCTGACGCGGTGGAAAGGGGGAG
GGGATGTTGTCTACATGGCTCTGCTGTAGTGAGTGGGTTGCGCTCCGGCAGCGGTCCTGATCAATCGTCA
CCCTTTCTCGGTCCTTCAACGTTCCTGACAACGAGCCTCCTTTTCGCCAATCCATCGACAATCACCGCGA
GTCCCTGCTCGAACGCTGCGTCCGGACCGGCTTCGTCGAAGGCGTCTATCGCGGCCCGCAACAGCGGCGA
GAGCGGAGCCTGTTCAACGGTGCCGCCGCGCTCGCCGGCATCGCTGTCGCCGGCCTGCTCCTCAAGCACG
GCCCCAACAGTGAAGTAGCTGATTGTCATCAGCGCATTGACGGCGTCCCCGGCCGAAAAACCCGCCTCGC
AGAGGAAGCGAAGCTGCGCGTCGGCCGTTTCCATCTGCGGTGCGCCCGGTCGCGTGCCGGCATGGATGCG
CGCGCCATCGCGGTAGGCGAGCAGCGCCTGCCTGAAGCTGCGGGCATTCCCGATCAGAAATGAGCGCCAG
TCGTCGTCGGCTCTCGGCACCGAATGCGTATGATTCTCCGCCAGCATGGCTTCGGCCAGTGCGTCGAGCA
GCGCCCGCTTGTTCCTGAAGTGCCAGTAAAGCGCCGGCTGCTGAACCCCCAACCGTTCCGCCAGTTTGCG
TGTCGTCAGACCGTCTACGCCGACCTCGTTCAACAGGTCCAGGGCGGCACGGATCACTGTATTCGGCTGC
AACTTTGTCATGCTTGACACTTTATCACTGATAAACATAATATGTCCACCAACTTATCAGTGATAAAGAA
TCCGCGCGTTCAATCGGACCAGCGGAGGCTGGTCCGGAGGCCAGACGTGAAACCCAACATACCCCTGATC
GTAATTCTGAGCACTGTCGCGCTCGACGCTGTCGGCATCGGCCTGATTATGCCGGTGCTGCCGGGCCTCC
TGCGCGATCTGGTTCACTCGAACGACGTCACCGCCCACTATGGCATTCTGCTGGCGCTGTATGCGTTGGT
GCAATTTGCCTGCGCACCTGTGCTGGGCGCGCTGTCGGATCGTTTCGGGCGGCGGCCAATCTTGCTCGTC
TCGCTGGCCGGCGCCAGATCTGGGGAACCCTGTGGTTGGCATGCACATACAAATGGACGAACGGATAAAC
CTTTTCACGCCCTTTTAAATATCCGATTATTCTAATAAACGCTCTTTTCTCTTAGGTTTACCCGCCAATA
TATCCTGTCAAACACTGATAGTTTAAACGTTGCGATTAAGAATTCGAGCTCGGTACCCCCCTACTCCAAA
AATGTCAAAGATACAGTCTCAGAAGACCAAAGGGCTATTGAGACTTTTCAACAAAGGGTAATTTCGGGAA
ACCTCCTCGGATTCCATTGCCCAGCTATCTGTCACTTCATCGAAAGGACAGTAGAAAAGGAAGGTGGCTC
CTACAAATGCCATCATTGCGATAAAGGAAAGGCTATCATTCAAGATGCCTCTGCCGACAGTGGTCCCAAA
GATGGACCCCCACCCACGAGGAGCATCGTGGAAAAAGAAGACGTTCCAACCACGTCTTCAAAGCAAGTGG
ATTGATGTGACATCTCCACTGACGTAAGGGATGACGCACAATCCCACTATCCTTCGCAAGACCCTTCCTC
TATATAAGGAAGTTCATTTCATTTGGAGAGGACAGCCCAAGCTTCGACTCTAGAGGATCCCCTTAAATCG
ATATGGAACGAGCTATACAAGGAAACGACGCTAGGGAACAAGCTAACAGTGAACGTTGGGATGGAGGATC
AGGAGGTACCACTTCTCCCTTCAAACTTCCTGACGAAAGTCCGAGTTGGACTGAGTGGCGGCTACATAAC
GATGAGACGAATTCGAATCAAGATAATCCCCTTGGTTTCAAGGAAAGCTGGGGTTTCGGGAAAGTTGTAT
TTAAGAGATATCTCAGATACGACAGGACGGAAGCTTCACTGCACAGAGTCCTTGGATCTTGGACGGGAGA
TTCGGTTAACTATGCAGCATCTCGATTTTTCGGTTTCGACCAGATCGGATGTACCTATAGTATTCGGTTT
CGAGGAGTTAGTATCACCGTTTCTGGAGGGTCTCGAACTCTTCAGCATCTCTGTGAGATGGCAATTCGGT
CTAAGCAAGAACTGCTACAGCTTGCCCCAATCGAAGTGGAAAGTAATGTATCAAGAGGATGCCCTGAAGG
TACTCAAACCTTCGAAAAAGAAAGCGAGTAAGTCGAGGGCGAGCTCGAATTCGGTACGCTGAAATCACCA
GTCTCTCTCTACAAATCTATCTCTCTCTATTTTCTCCATAAATAATGTGTGAGTAGTTTCCCGATAAGGG
AAATTAGGGTTCTTATAGGGTTTCGCTCATGTGTTGAGCATATAAGAAACCCTTAGTATGTATTTGTATT
TGTAAAATACTTCTATCAATAAAATTTCTAATTCCTAAAACCAAAATCCAGTACTAAAATCCAGATCTCC
CTGCAGGTCCCCAGATTAGCCTTTTCAATTTCAGAAAGAATGCTAACCCACAGATGGTTAGAGAGGCTTA
CGCAGCAGGTCTCATCAAGACGATCTACCCGAGCAATAATCTCCAGGAAATCAAATACCTTCCCAAGAAG
GTTAAAGATGCAGTCAAAAGATTCAGGACTAACTGCATCAAGAACACAGAGAAAGATATATTTCTCAAGA
TCAGAAGTACTATTCCAGTATGGACGATTCAAGGCTTGCTTCACAAACCAAGGCAAGTAATAGAGATTGG
AGTCTCTAAAAAGGTAGTTCCCACTGAATCAAAGGCCATGGAGTCAAAGATTCAAATAGAGGACCTAACA
GAACTCGCCGTAAAGACTGGCGAACAGTTCATACAGAGTCTCTTACGACTCAATGACAAGAAGAAAATCT
TCGTCAACATGGTGGAGCACGACACACTTGTCTACTCCAAAAATATCAAAGATACAGTCTCAGAAGACCA
AAGGGCAATTGAGACTTTTCAACAAAGGGTAATATCCGGAAACCTCCTCGGATTCCATTGCCCAGCTATC
TGTCACTTTATTGTGAAGATAGTGGAAAAGGAAGGTGGCTCCTACAAATGCCATCATTGCGATAAAGGAA
AGGCCATCGTTGAAGATGCCTCTGCCGACAGTGGTCCCAAAGATGGACCCCCACCCACGAGGAGCATCGT
GGAAAAAGAAGACGTTCCAACCACGTCTTCAAAGCAAGTGGATTGATGTGATATCTCCACTGACGTAAGG
GATGACGCACAATCCCACTATCCTTCGCAAGACCCTTCCTCTATATAAGGAAGTTCATTTCATTTGGAGA
GAACACGGGGGACTCTAGAGTTATCAACAAGTTTGTACAAAAAAGCAGGCTCCACCACTAGTATGGCTAT
GAAAGAAAAGCTAAATGGCGGTTTGAAAGGAAGAAATGTTAAAACTAACGGAGTGAAAGAGGTTCACTAC
AGAGGAGTAAGAAAGAGGCCATGGGGACGTTACGCTGCTGAAATCCGTGATCCCAGCAAGAAGTGCAGGG
TTTGGTTGGGCACCTTCGACACGGCGGAAGAGGCGGCAAAGGCTTATGATACCGCCGCCAGAGAGTTTCG
TGGACCCAAAGCCAAGTCGAACTTCCCCTTGCCGTCGGAGAATCAGTGTCCCAGTAACAGCAGTGGACCA
ACAGAGTCGTCCAGTGGAGAAACCGGTGTTCACGCTCCTCACGCACCCTCTGAGCTCGACCTCACGCGCC
CCCTTGGAACCCTCGCTGTAGGCGGTGACCATGGTGGTTGTAAATCAGAAGTTGGATTGGTGAGAAATGG
GATTCCGATTTTCCATCATCAACCTGTTATGGGAGTTCTGACTAGTGACGACAGTGGCGTTGCAGAGTCC
TCTAGTGGAGAAACCGGCGTTCACGCGCCTCTTGAGCTCGACCTCACGCGCCATCTCGGCGCCGTTGGTG
AGGGTGGCAACCATGTCCGAAATGGGTTTCCCGTTTTTTATCAGCAACCGACAGTGGCGGTTCTGCCTAA
TGGCCTGCCAATTTTGTTGTTCGACAGTACTTTTGTGCCAACCGGAGTATGGAACCGGCAAAAGCCGTAC
AGGTTTGAACCGGTGGGGGTTGAGTTTAACGGCGTTAGTGGTAGGGTAGTTCATAGCGACGCGAGCTCAT
CCGCTGCGGTGAAGGAGAATCATTACGGAGGGGGCGGCGTAGGTAGAAGAGAACTAAATCTTGATCTAAA
CCTTGCCCCACCAATGGAAGCTCCCGGGGACCCAGCTTTCTTGTACAAAGTGGTTGATAACAGCGGGTTA
ATTAACATCTTTTACCCATACGATGTTCCTGACTATGCGGGCTATCCCTATGACGTCCCGGACTATGCAG
GATCCTATCCATATGACGTTCCAGATTACGCTGCTCAGTGCAGCGCTTAGAGCTCGAATTTCCCCGATCG
TTCAAACATTTGGCAATAAAGTTTCTTAAGATTGAATCCTGTTGCCGGTCTTGCGATGATTATCATATAA
TTTCTGTTGAATTACGTTAAGCATGTAATAATTAACATGTAATGCATGACGTTATTTATGAGATGGGTTT
TTATGATTAGAGTCCCGCAATTATACATTTAATACGCGATAGAAAACAAAATATAGCGCGCAAACTAGGA
TAAATTATCGCGCGCGGTGTCATCTATGTTACTAGATCGGGAATTAGCTTCATCAACGCAAGACATGCGC
ACGACCGTCTGACAGGAGAGGAATTTCCGACGAGCACAGAAAGGACTTGCTCTTGGACGTAGGCCTATTT
CTCAGGCACATGTATCAAGTGTTCGGACGTGGGTTTTCGATGGTGTATCAGCCGCCGCCAACTGGGAGAT
GAGGAGGCTTTCTTGGGGGGCAGTCAGCAGTTCATTTCACAAGACAGAGGAACTTGTAAGGAGATGCACT
GATTTATCTTGGCGCAAACCAGCAGGACGAATTAGTGGGAATAGCCCGCGAATATCTAAGTTATGCCTGT
CGGCATGAGCAGAAACTTCCAATTCGAAACAGTTTGGAGAGGTTGTTTTTGGGCATACCTTTTGTTAGTC
AGCCTCTCGATTGCTCATCGTCATTACACAGTACCGAAGTTTGATCGATCTAGTAACATAGATGACACCG
CGCGCGATAATTTATCCTAGTTTGCGCGCTATATTTTGTTTTCTATCGCGTATTAAATGTATAATTGCGG
GACTCTAATCATAAAAACCCATCTCATAAATAACGTCATGCATTACATGTTAATTATTACATGCTTAACG
TAATTCAACAGAAATTATATGATAATCATCGCAAGACCGGCAACAGGATTCAATCTTAAGAAACTTTATT
GCCAAATGTTTGAACGATCTGCTTCGACGCACTCCTTCTTTACTCCACCATCTCGTCCTTATTGAAAACG
TGGGTAGCACCAAAACGAATCAAGTCGCTGGAACTGAAGTTACCAATCACGCTGGATGATTTGCCAGTTG
GATTAATCTTGCCTTTCCCCGCATGAATAATATTGATGAATGCATGCGTGAGGGGTATTTCGATTTTGGC
AATAGCTGCAATTGCCGCGACATCCTCCAACGAGCATAATTCTTCAGAAAAATAGCGATGTTCCATGTTG
TCAGGGCATGCATGATGCACGTTATGAGGTGACGGTGCTAGGCAGTATTCCCTCAAAGTTTCATAGTCAG
TATCATATTCATCATTGCATTCCTGCAAGAGAGAATTGAGACGCAATCCACACGCTGCGGCAACCTTCCG
GCGTTCGTGGTCTATTTGCTCTTGGACGTTGCAAACGTAAGTGTTGGATCCCGGTCGGCATCTACTCTAT
TCCTTTGCCCTCGGACGAGTGCTGGGGCGTCGGTTTCCACTATCGGCGAGTACTTCTACACAGCCATCGG
TCCAGACGGCCGCGCTTCTGCGGGCGATTTGTGTACGCCCGACAGTCCCGGCTCCGGATCGGACGATTGC
GTCGCATCGACCCTGCGCCCAAGCTGCATCATCGAAATTGCCGTCAACCAAGCTCTGATAGAGTTGGTCA
AGACCAATGCGGAGCATATACGCCCGGAGCCGCGGCGATCCTGCAAGCTCCGGATGCCTCCGCTCGAAGT
AGCGCGTCTGCTGCTCCATACAAGCCAACCACGGCCTCCAGAAGAAGATGTTGGCGACCTCGTATTGGGA
ATCCCCGAACATCGCCTCGCTCCAGTCAATGACCGCTGTTATGCGGCCATTGTCCGTCAGGACATTGTTG
GAGCCGAAATCCGCGTGCACGAGGTGCCGGACTTCGGGGCAGTCCTCGGCCCAAAGCATCAGCTCATCGA
GAGCCTGCGCGACGGACGCACTGACGGTGTCGTCCATCACAGTTTGCCAGTGATACACATGGGGATCAGC
AATCGCGCATATGAAATCACGCCATGTAGTGTATTGACCGATTCCTTGCGGTCCGAATGGGCCGAACCCG
CTCGTCTGGCTAAGATCGGCCGCAGCGATCGCATCCATGGCCTCCGCGACCGGCTGCAGAACAGCGGGCA
GTTCGGTTTCAGGCAGGTCTTGCAACGTGACACCCTGTGCACGGCGGGAGATGCAATAGGTCAGGCTCTC
GCTGAATTCCCCAATGTCAAGCACTTCCGGAATCGGGAGCGCGGCCGATGCAAAGTGCCGATAAACATAA
CGATCTTTGTAGAAACCATCGGCGCAGCTATTTACCCGCAGGACATATCCACGCCCTCCTACATCGAAGC
TGAAAGCACGAGATTCTTCGCCCTCCGAGAGCTGCATCAGGTCGGAGACGCTGTCGAACTTTTCGATCAG
AAACTTCTCGACAGACGTCGCGGTGAGTTCAGGCTTTTTCATATCGGGGTCGTCCTCTCCAAATGAAATG
AACTTCCTTATATAGAGGAAGGGTCTTGCGAAGGATAGTGGGATTGTGCGTCATCCCTTACGTCAGTGGA
GATATCACATCAATCCACTTGCTTTGAAGACGTGGTTGGAACGTCTTCTTTTTCCACGATGCTCCTCGTG
GGTGGGGGTCCATCTTTGGGACCACTGTCGGCAGAGGCATCTTGAACGATAGCCTTTCCTTTATCGCAAT
GATGGCATTTGTAGGTGCCACCTTCCTTTTCTACTGTCCTTTTGATGAAGTGACAGATAGCTGGGCAATG
GAATCCGAGGAGGTTTCCCGATATTACCCTTTGTTGAAAAGTCTCAATAGCCCTTTGGTCTTCTGAGACT
GTATCTTTGATATTCTTGGAGTAGACGAGAGTGTCGTGCTCCACCATGTTGACGGATCTCTAGGACGCGT
CGACGCGTCGACGCGTCGACGCGTCGACGCGTCCTAGAAGCTAATTCACTGGCCGTCGTTTTACAACGTC
GTGACTGGGAAAACCCTGGCGTTACCCAACTTAATCGCCTTGCAGCACATCCCCCTTTCGCCAGCTGGCG
TAATAGCGAAGAGGCCCGCACCGATCGCCCTTCCCAACAGTTGCGCAGCCTGAATG
[44 nt withheld, positions 8737-8780]
C
[141 nt withheld, positions 8782-8922]
CCTTTGACGTTGGAGTCCACGTTCTTT
[37 nt withheld, positions 8950-8986]
ACCCTATCTCGGGCTATTCTTTTGATTTATAAGGGATTTTGCCGATTTCGGAACCACCATCAAACAGGAT
TTTCGCCTGCTGGGGCAAACCAGCGTGGACCGCTTGCTGCAACTCTCTCAGGGCCAGGCGGTGAAGGGCA
ATCAGCTGTTGCCCGTCTCACTGGTGAAAAGAAAAACCACCCCAGTACATTAAAAACGTCCGCAATGTGT
TATTAAGTTGTCTAAGCGTCAATTTGTTTACACCACAATATATCCTGCCACCAGCCAGCCAACAGCTCCC
CGACCGGCAGCTCGGCACAAAATCACCACTCGATACAGGCAGCCCATCAGTCCGGGACGGCGTCAGCGGG
AGAGCCGTTGTAAGGCGGCAGACTTTGCTCATGTTACCGATGCTATTCGGAAGAACGGCAACTAAGCTGC
CGGGTTTGAAACACGGATGATCTCGCGGAGGGTAGCATGTTGATTGTAACGATGACAGAGCGTTGCTGCC
TGTGATCAAATATCATCTCCCTCGCAGAGATCCGAATTATCAGCCTTCTTATTCATTTCTCGCTTAACCG
TGACAGGCTGTCGATCTTGAGAACTATGCCGACATAATAGGAAATCGCTGGATAAAGCCGCTGAGGAAGC
TGAGTGGCGCTATTTCTTTAGAAGTGAACGTTGACGATATCAACTCCCCTATCCATTGCTCACCGAATGG
TACAGGTCGGGGACCCGAAGTTCCGACTGTCGGCCTGATGCATCCCCGGCTGATCGACCCCAGATCTGGG
GCTGAGAAAGCCCAGTAAGGAAACAACTGTAGGTTCGAGTCGCGAGATCCCCCGGAACCAAAGGAAGTAG
GTTAAACCCGCTCCGATCAGGCCGAGCCACGCCAGGCCGAGAACATTGGTTCCTGTAGGCATCGGGATTG
GCGGATCAAACACTAAAGCTACTGGAACGAGCAGAAGTCCTCCGGCCGCCAGTTGCCAGGCGGTAAAGGT
GAGCAGAGGCACGGGAGGTTGCCACTTGCGGGTCAGCACGGTTCCGAACGCCATGGAAACCGCCCCCGCC
AGGCCCGCTGCGACGCCGACAGGATCTAGCGCTGCGTTTGGTGTCAACACCAACAGCGCCACGCCCGCAG
TTCCGCAAATAGCCCCCAGGACCGCCATCAATCGTATCGGGCTACCTAGCAGAGCGGCAGAGATGAACAC
GACCATCAGCGGCTGCACAGCGCCTACCGTCGCCGCGACCCCGCCCGGCAGGCGGTAGACCGAAATAAAC
AACAAGCTCCAGAATAGCGAAATATTAAGTGCGCCGAGGATGAAGATGCGCATCCACCAGATTCCCGTTG
GAATCTGTCGGACGATCATCACGAGCAATAAACCCGCCGGCAACGCCCGCAGCAGCATACCGGCGACCCC
TCGGCCTCGCTGTTCGGGCTCCACGAAAACGCCGGACAGATGCGCCTTGTGAGCGTCCTTGGGGCCGTCC
TCCTGTTTGAAGACCGACAGCCCAATGATCTCGCCGTCGATGTAGGCGCCGAATGCCACGGCATCTCGCA
ACCGTTCAGCGAACGCCTCCATGGGCTTTTTCTCCTCGTGCTCGTAAACGGACCCGAACATCTCTGGAGC
TTTCTTCAGGGCCGACAATCGGATCTCGCGGAAATCCTGCACGTCGGCCGCTCCAAGCCGTCGAATCTGA
GCCTTAATCACAATTGTCAATTTTAATCCTCTGTTTATCGGCAGTTCGTAGAGCGCGCCGTGCGTCCCGA
GCGATACTGAGCGAAGCAAGTGCGTCGAGCAGTGCCCGCTTGTTCCTGAAATGCCAGTAAAGCGCTGGCT
GCTGAACCCCCAGCCGGAACTGACCCCACAAGGCCCTAGCGTTTGCAATGCACCAGGTCATCATTGACCC
AGGCGTGTTCCACCAGGCCGCTGCCTCGCAACTCTTCGCAGGCTTCGCCGACCTGCTCGCGCCACTTCTT
CACGCGGGTGGAATCCGATCCGCACATGAGGCGGAAGGTTTCCAGCTTGAGCGGGTACGGCTCCCGGTGC
GAGCTGAAATAGTCGAACATCCGTCGGGCCGTCGGCGACAGCTTGCGGTACTTCTCCCATATGAATTTCG
TGTAGTGGTCGCCAGCAAACAGCACGACGATTTCCTCGTCGATCAGGACCTGGCAACGGGACGTTTTCTT
GCCACGGTCCAGGACGCGGAAGCGGTGCAGCAGCGACACCGATTCCAGGTGCCCAACGCGGTCGGACGTG
AAGCCCATCGCCGTCGCCTGTAGGCGCGACAGGCATTCCTCGGCCTTCGTGTAATACCGGCCATTGATCG
ACCAGCCCAGGTCCTGGCAAAGCTCGTAGAACGTGAAGGTGATCGGCTCGCCGATAGGGGTGCGCTTCGC
GTACTCCAACACCTGCTGCCACACCAGTTCGTCATCGTCGGCCCGCAGCTCGACGCCGGTGTAGGTGATC
TTCACGTCCTTGTTGACGTGGAAAATGACCTTGTTTTGCAGCGCCTCGCGCGGGATTTTCTTGTTGCGCG
TGGTGAACAGGGCAGAGCGGGCCGTGTCGTTTGGCATCGCTCGCATCGTGTCCGGCCACGGCGCAATATC
GAACAAGGAAAGCTGCATTTCCTTGATCTGCTGCTTCGTGTGTTTCAGCAACGCGGCCTGCTTGGCCTCG
CTGACCTGTTTTGCCAGGTCCTCGCCGGCGGTTTTTCGCTTCTTGGTCGTCATAGTTCCTCGCGTGTCGA
TGGTCATCGACTTCGCCAAACCTGCCGCCTCCTGTTCGAGACGACGCGAACGCTCCACGGCGGCCGATGG
CGCGGGCAGGGCAGGGGGAGCCAGTTGCACGCTGTCGCGCTCGATCTTGGCCGTAGCTTGCTGGACCATC
GAGCCGACGGACTGGAAGGTTTCGCGGGGCGCACGCATGACGGTGCGGCTTGCGATGGTTTCGGCATCCT
CGGCGGAAAACCCCGCGTCGATCAGTTCTTGCCTGTATGCCTTCCGGTCAAACGTCCGATTCATTCACCC
TCCTTGCGGGATTGCCCCGACTCACGCCGGGGCAATGTGCCCTTATTCCTGATTTGACCCGCCTGGTGCC
TTGGTGTCCAGATAATCCACCTTATCGGCAATGAAGTCGGTCCCGTAGACCGTCTGGCCGTCCTTCTCGT
ACTTGGTATTCCGAATCTTGCCCTGCACGAATACCAGCGACCCCTTGCCCAAATACTTGCCGTGGGCCTC
GGCCTGAGAGCCAAAACACTTGATGCGGAAGAAGTCGGTGCGCTCCTGCTTGTCGCCGGCATCGTTGCGC
CACATCTAGGTACTAAAACAATTCATCCAGTAAAATATAATATTTTATTTTCTCCCAATCAGGCTTGATC
CCCAGTAAGTCAAAAAATAGCTCGACATACTGTTCTTCCCCGATATCCTCCCTGATCGACCGGACGCAGA
AGGCAATGTCATACCACTTGTCCGCCCTGCCGCTTCTCCCAAGATCAATAAAGCCACTTACTTTGCCATC
TTTCACAAAGATGTTGCTGTCTCCCAGGTCGCCGTGGGAAAAGACAAGTTCCTCTTCGGGCTTTTCCGTC
TTTAAAAAATCATACAGCTCGCGCGGATCTTTAAATGGAGTGTCTTCTTCCCAGTTTTCGCAATCCACAT
CGGCCAGATCGTTATTCAGTAAGTAATCCAATTCGGCTAAGCGGCTGTCTAAGCTATTCGTATAGGGACA
ATCCGATATGTCGATGGAGTGAAAGAGCCTGATGCACTCCGCATACAGCTCGATAATCTTTTCAGGGCTT
TGTTCATCTTCATACTCTTCCGAGCAAAGGACGCCATCGGCCTCACTCATGAGCAGATTGCTCCAGCCAT
CATGCCGTTCAAAGTGCAGGACCTTTGGAACAGGCAGCTTTCCTTCCAGCCATAGCATCATGTCCTTTTC
CCGTTCCACATCATAGGTGGTCCCTTTATACCGGCTGTCCGTCATTTTTAAATATAGGTTTTCATTTTCT
CCCACCAGCTTATATACCTTAGCAGGAGACATTCCTTCCGTATCTTTTACGCAGCGGTATTTTTCGATCA
GTTTTTTCAATTCCGGTGATATTCTCATTTTAGCCATTTATTATTTCCTTCCTCTTTTCTACAGTATTTA
AAGATACCCCAAGAAGCTAATTATAACAAGACGAACTCCAATTCACTGTTCCTTGCATTCTAAAACCTTA
AATACCAGAAAACAGCTTTTTCAAAGTTGTTTTCAAAGTTGGCGTATAACATAGTATCGACGGAGCCGAT
TTTGAAACCACAATTATGGGTGATGCTGCCAACTTACTGATTTAGTGTATGATGGTGTTTTTGAGGTGCT
CCAGTGGCTTCTGTTTCTATCAGCTGTCCCTCCTGTTCAGCTACTGACGGGGTGGTGCGTAACGGCAAAA
GCACCGCCGGACATCAGCGCTATCTCTGCTCTCACTGCCGTAAAACATGGCAACTGCAGTTCACTTACAC
CGCTTCTCAACCCGGTACGCACCAGAAAATCATTGATATGGCCATGAATGGCGTTGGATGCCGGGCAACA
GCCCGCATTATGGGCGTTGGCCTCAACACGATTTTACGTCACTTAAAAAACTCAGGCCGCAGTCGGTAAC
CTCGCGCATACAGCCGGGCAGTGACGTCATCGTCTGCGCGGAAATGGACGAACAGTGGGGCTATGTCGGG
GCTAAATCGCGCCAGCGCTGGCTGTTTTACGCGTATGACAGTCTCCGGAAGACGGTTGTTGCGCACGTAT
TCGGTGAACGCACTATGGCGACGCTGGGGCGTCTTATGAGCCTGCTGTCACCCTTTGACGTGGTGATATG
GATGACGGATGGCTGGCCGCTGTATGAATCCCGCCTGAAGGGAAAGCTGCACGTAATCAGCAAGCGATAT
ACGCAGCGAATTGAGCGGCATAACCTGAATCTGAGGCAGCACCTGGCACGGCTGGGACGGAAGTCGCTGT
CGTTCTCAAAATCGGTGGAGCTGCATGACAAAGTCATCGGGCATTATCTGAACATAAAACACTATCAATA
AGTTGGAGTCATTACCCAATTATGATAGAATTTACAAGCTATAAGGTTATTGTCCTGGGTTTCAAGCATT
AGTCCATGCAAGTTTTTATGCTTTGCCCATTCTATAGATATATTGATAAGCGCGCTGCCTATGCCTTGCC
CCCTGAAATCCTTACATACGGCGATATCTTCTATATAAAAGATATATTATCTTATCAGTATTGTCAATAT
ATTCAAGGCAATCTGCCTCCTCATCCTCTTCATCCTCTTCGTCTTGGTAGCTTTTTAAATATGGCGCTTC
ATAGAGTAATTCTGTAAAGGTCCAATTCTCGTTTTCATACCTCGGTATAATCTTACCTATCACCTCAAAT
GGTTCGCTGGGTTTATCGCACCCCCGAACACGAGCACGGCACCCGCGACCACTATGCCAAGAATGCCCAA
GGTAAAAATTGCCGGCCCCGCCATGAAGTCCGTGAATGCCCCGACGGCCGAAGTGAAGGGCAGGCCGCCA
CCCAGGCCGCCGCCCTCACTGCCCGGCACCTGGTCGCTGAATGTCGATGCCAGCACCTGCGGCACGTCAA
TGCTTCCGGGCGTCGCGCTCGGGCTGATCGCCCATCCCGTTACTGCCCCGATCCCGGCAATGGCAAGGAC
TGCCAGCGCTGCCATTTTTGGGGTGAGGCCGTTCGCGGCCGAGGGGCGCAGCCCCTGGGGGGATGGGAGG
CCCGCGTTAGCGGGCCGGGAGGGTTCGAGAAGGGGGGGCACCCCCCTTCGGCGTGCGCGGTCACGCGCAC
AGGGCGCAGCCCTGGTTAAAAACAAGGTTTATAAATATTGGTTTAAAAGCAGGTTAAAAGACAGGTTAGC
GGTGGCCGAAAAACGGGCGGAAACCCTTGCAAATGCTGGATTTTCTGCCTGTGGACAGCCCCTCAAATGT
CAATAGGTGCGCCCCTCATCTGTCAGCACTCTGCCCCTCAAGTGTCAAGGATCGCGCCCCTCATCTGTCA
GTAGTCGCGCCCCTCAAGTGTCAATACCGCAGGGCACTTATCCCCAGGCTTGTCCACATCATCTGTGGGA
AACTCGCGTAAAATCAGGCGTTTTCGCCGATTTGCGAGGCTGGCCAGCTCCACGTCGCCGGCCGAAATCG
AGCCTGCCCCTCATCTGTCAACGCCGCGCCGGGTGAGTCGGCCCCTCAAGTGTCAACGTCCGCCCCTCAT
CTGTCAGTGAGGGCCAAGTTTTCCGCGAGGTATCCACAACGCCGGCGGCCGCGGTGTCTCGCACACGGCT
TCGACGGCGTTTCTGGCGCGTTTGCAGGGCCATAGACGGCCGCCAGCCCAGCGGCGAGGGCAACCAGCCC
GGTGAGCGTCGGAAAGGCGC
Features (pLannotate 1.2.2; 36 found; start..end, strand, type, name):
      3..89      -  CDS            traI (fragment): TRAI6_ECOLX - Experimental evidence at protein level: Swiss-Prot protein existence level 1. The initiation process of transfer DNA synthesis requires the interaction of at least three plasmid-specific components (TraH, I, and J) at the transfer origin resulting in the assembly of a specialised nucleoprotein complex - the relaxosome. Site- and strand-specific cleavage at the transfer origin is dependent on TraI and TraJ. From Escherichia coli.
    127..498     -  CDS            traJ: oriT-recognizing protein; traJ
    531..640     -  oriT           oriT: incP origin of transfer
    772..962     +  rep_origin     ori (fragment): high-copy-number ColE1/pMB1/pBR322/pUC origin of replication
   1321..1971    -  CDS            TetR: tetracycline resistance regulatory protein; tetR
   2077..2326    +  CDS            TcR (fragment): tetracycline efflux protein; tetA; confers resistance to tetracycline
   2436..2460    -  misc_feature   RB T-DNA repeat: right border repeat from nopaline C58 T-DNA
   2490..2508    +  misc_feature   MCS (fragment): pUC18/19 multiple cloning site
   2559..2904    +  promoter       CaMV 35S promoter: strong constitutive promoter from cauliflower mosaic virus
   2856..2902    +  promoter       minimal CaMV 35S promoter: minimal 35S promoter from cauliflower mosaic virus
   2914..2932    -  misc_feature   MCS (fragment): pUC18/19 multiple cloning site
   2943..3458    +  CDS            P19_TBSVC: Experimental evidence at protein level: Swiss-Prot protein existence level 1. Acts as a suppressor of RNA-mediated gene silencing, also known as post-transcriptional gene silencing (PTGS), a mechanism of plant viral defense that limits the accumulation of viral RNAs. Binds to short interfering RNAs (siRNAs) with high affinity. Acts as a molecular caliper to specifically select siRNAs based on the length of the duplex region of the RNA (By similarity). From Tomato bushy stunt virus (strain Cherry) (TBSV).
   3531..3707    +  polyA_signal   CaMV poly(A) signal: cauliflower mosaic virus polyadenylation signal
   4210..4551    +  promoter       CaMV 35S promoter: strong constitutive promoter from cauliflower mosaic virus
   4577..4601    +  protein_bind   attB1: mutant version of attB; recombination site for the Gateway® BP reaction BP Clonase™
   4613..5479    +  CDS            ERF4: ERF4_TOBAC - Also known as ERF-3, ERF3. Experimental evidence at protein level: Swiss-Prot protein existence level 1. Acts as a transcriptional repressor. Binds to the GCC-box pathogenesis-related promoter element. Involved in the regulation of gene expression by stress factors and by components of stress signal transduction pathways mediated by ethylene, that seems to depend on a protein kinase/phosphatase cascade, and to be influenced by methyl- jasmonate. May regulate other AtERFs (By similarity). From Nicotiana tabacum (Common tobacco).
   5490..5514    -  protein_bind   attB2: mutant version of attB; recombination site for the Gateway® BP reaction BP Clonase™
   5543..5632    +  CDS            3xHA: three tandem HA epitope tags
   5666..5918    +  terminator     NOS terminator: nopaline synthase terminator and poly(A) signal
   6347..6599    -  terminator     NOS terminator: nopaline synthase terminator and poly(A) signal
   6623..7051    -  CDS            nos (fragment): DHNO_AGRT7 - Protein inferred from homology: Swiss-Prot protein existence level 3. From Agrobacterium tumefaciens (strain T37).
   7067..8092    -  CDS            HygR: aminoglycoside phosphotransferase from E. coli; aph(4)-Ia; confers resistance to hygromycin
   8102..8446    -  promoter       CaMV 35S promoter: strong constitutive promoter from cauliflower mosaic virus
   8103..8149    -  promoter       minimal CaMV 35S promoter: minimal 35S promoter from cauliflower mosaic virus
   8584..8739    +  CDS            lacZα (fragment) (sequence partly withheld): LacZα fragment of β-galactosidase; lacZ fragment
   8737..9037    +  rep_origin     M13 ori (fragment) (sequence partly withheld): M13 bacteriophage origin of replication; arrow indicates direction of (+) strand synthesis
   9038..9168    +  CDS            lacI (fragment): lac repressor; lacI; The lac repressor binds to the lac operator to inhibit transcription in E. coli. This inhibition can be relieved by adding lactose or isopropyl-β-D-thiogalactopyranoside (IPTG).
   9222..9246    -  misc_feature   LB T-DNA repeat: left border repeat from nopaline C58 T-DNA
  10703..10822   -  CDS            tetR (fragment): TETR1_ECOLX - Experimental evidence at protein level: Swiss-Prot protein existence level 1. TetR is the repressor of the tetracycline resistance element; its N-terminal region forms a helix-turn-helix structure and binds DNA. Binding of tetracycline to TetR reduces the repressor affinity for the tetracycline resistance gene (tetA) promoter operator sites. From Escherichia coli.
  10842..11990   -  CDS            trfA: trans-acting replication protein that binds to and activates oriV
  12289..13083   -  CDS            KanR: aminoglycoside phosphotransferase; aphA-3; confers resistance to kanamycin
  13275..14042   +  mobile_element IS1: prokaryotic transposable element IS1
  14051..14200   -  CDS            satA (fragment): STA_BACSU - Also known as yyaR. Experimental evidence at protein level: Swiss-Prot protein existence level 1. Involved in resistance to streptothricin, a broad-spectrum antibiotic produced by streptomycetes. Detoxifies streptothricin via acetylation of the beta amino group of the first beta-lysyl moiety of streptothricin. From Bacillus subtilis (strain 168).
  14199..14393   -  CDS            satA (fragment): STA_BACSU - Also known as yyaR. Experimental evidence at protein level: Swiss-Prot protein existence level 1. Involved in resistance to streptothricin, a broad-spectrum antibiotic produced by streptomycetes. Detoxifies streptothricin via acetylation of the beta amino group of the first beta-lysyl moiety of streptothricin. From Bacillus subtilis (strain 168).
  14396..14671   -  CDS            klaC (fragment): KLAC_ECOLX - Also known as telB. Protein predicted: Swiss-Prot protein existence level 4. Belongs to the kla operon, which is associated with cryptic tellurite resistance, and IncW plasmid fertility inhibition. From Escherichia coli.
  14735..15366   -  rep_origin     oriV: incP origin of replication
