[The description below was written by a language model from this plasmid's Addgene catalogue record and pLannotate feature annotations shown in this document.]
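Description:
pGWB14-LYX005 is a plant binary expression vector built on the pGWB14 backbone and intended for Agrobacterium-mediated transient or stable expression of a Nicotiana benthamiana transcription factor carrying a C-terminal HA tag. The backbone is a low-copy, broad-host-range IncP-type replicon. The annotated sequence shows oriV with its activating replication protein trfA, which allows maintenance in both E. coli and Agrobacterium, along with oriT and traJ for conjugal mobilisation. Bacterial selection is by kanamycin (aphA-3). Several backbone remnants are also annotated, including fragments of tetracycline resistance genes, an IS1 element and a partial ColE1 origin.

Three cassettes lie between the nopaline-type right and left T-DNA borders. The main payload is the gene model Niben101Scf11424g01001.1, driven by the CaMV 35S promoter. The annotation tool matches it by homology to the tobacco ERF4/ERF3 protein, an ethylene-responsive GCC-box-binding transcriptional repressor. The coding sequence is flanked by attB1 and attB2 sites, although the record lists Gibson assembly as the cloning method. It reads into a 3xHA epitope tag followed by the NOS terminator, so the protein can be detected or immunoprecipitated with anti-HA antibodies. A second cassette, in the opposite orientation, uses a 35S promoter to express the hygromycin phosphotransferase gene with a NOS terminator, for selection of transformed plant tissue. The sequence also contains a third cassette that the catalogue entry does not mention: a 35S promoter driving the tomato bushy stunt virus P19 silencing suppressor, followed by a CaMV poly(A) signal. P19 of this kind is commonly included to boost transgene expression in agroinfiltrated leaves.
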