Addgene plasmid #126223: pGWB14-LYX005
Purpose: With a Nicotiana benthamiana transcription factor in PGWB14 backbone, for Agrobacterium mediated transient or stable expression corresponding transcription factor fused with a C-terminal HA tag.
Depositing lab: Silin Zhong. Depositing organization: Chinese University of Hong Kong.
Backbone
  Vector backbone: pGWB14
  Vector type: Plant Expression
  Selectable markers: Hygromycin
Growth in bacteria
  Bacterial resistance: Kanamycin, 50 μg/mL
  Growth temperature: 37°C
  Growth strain: DH5alpha
  Copy number: Low Copy
Gene/Insert
  Gene/Insert name: Niben101Scf11424g01001.1
  Species: Nicotiana benthamiana
  Promoter: CaMV 35S
  Tag / fusion protein: HA (C terminal on insert)
  Cloning method: Gibson Cloning
Terms and licenses: Academic/Nonprofit Terms; Industry Terms: Not Available to Industry
How to cite: pGWB14-LYX005 was a gift from Silin Zhong (Addgene plasmid # 126223 ; http://n2t.net/addgene:126223 ; RRID:Addgene_126223)
